Addgene plasmid #216755: pET41-FeoB-C429S
Purpose: Investigation of the potential interaction of the FeoB Cys429 residue with ferrous iron
Depositing lab: Rietie Venter. Depositing organization: University of South Australia.
Backbone
  Vector backbone: pET41-a(+)
  Vector type: Bacterial Expression
Growth in bacteria
  Bacterial resistance: Kanamycin, 50 μg/mL
  Growth temperature: Room Temperature
  Growth strain: DH5alpha
  Copy number: Low Copy
Gene/Insert
  Gene/Insert name: feoB
  Species: P. aeruginosa (Bacteria)
  Mutation: Amino acid C429 is substituted with S.
  Entrez Gene: PA4358 (a.k.a. PA4358)
  Tag / fusion protein: 8x His (C terminal on insert)
  Cloning method: Restriction Enzyme; 5′ cloning site unknown (unknown if destroyed); 3′ cloning site unknown (unknown if destroyed)
  Sequencing primers: 5′ unknown
Resource information
  A portion of this plasmid was derived from a plasmid made by: Dr. Henrietta Venter: Sansom Institute for Health Research, University of South Australia, Adelaide, Australia
Terms and licenses: Academic/Nonprofit Terms; Industry Terms: Not Available to Industry
Depositor comments: IPTG inducible
How to cite: pET41-FeoB-C429S was a gift from Rietie Venter (Addgene plasmid # 216755 ; http://n2t.net/addgene:216755 ; RRID:Addgene_216755)
