[The description below was written by a language model from this plasmid's Addgene catalogue record and pLannotate feature annotations shown in this document.]
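Description:
pET41-FeoB-C429S is a bacterial expression plasmid built on the pET41-a(+) backbone and carrying a point mutant of feoB (PA4358) from Pseudomonas aeruginosa. FeoB is the membrane transporter component of the GTP-dependent ferrous iron (Fe2+) uptake system. In this construct cysteine 429 is replaced by serine, so that the possible interaction of that residue with ferrous iron can be tested. The automated annotation labels the open reading frame by similarity to the E. coli FeoB entry, but the catalogue record gives P. aeruginosa as the source species. The restriction sites used for cloning are not recorded.

The feoB coding sequence begins directly after the T7 gene 10 ribosome binding site, and no N-terminal fusion partner is annotated between them. Transcription comes from a T7 promoter controlled by an adjacent lac operator and ends at the T7 terminator. The plasmid also encodes lacI under its own promoter, so expression is repressed until IPTG is added, in a host that supplies T7 RNA polymerase. A C-terminal 8x His tag is recorded, and the feature table detects a histidine-tag fragment a short distance downstream of the feoB annotation. This tag allows metal-affinity purification and detection of the protein. The short SET1 match just before the terminator is probably residual vector sequence.

Selection is by kanamycin, through the aph(3')-Ia gene. The plasmid replicates from a pBR322-type ColE1 origin accompanied by rop and the bom region, which agrees with its low-copy listing. An f1 origin is also present, and the small tetracycline-resistance fragments are nonfunctional backbone remnants.
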