Features (pLannotate 1.2.2; 19 found; start..end, strand, type, name):
     12..440     +  rep_origin     f1 ori (sequence partly withheld): f1 bacteriophage origin of replication; arrow indicates direction of (+) strand synthesis
    493..550     +  promoter       AmpR promoter (fragment): bla
    559..1374    -  CDS            KanR: aminoglycoside phosphotransferase; aph(3')-Ia; confers resistance to kanamycin in bacteria or G418 (Geneticin®) in eukaryotes
   1496..2084    +  rep_origin     ori: high-copy-number ColE1/pMB1/pBR322/pUC origin of replication
   2270..2409    -  misc_feature   bom: basis of mobility region from pBR322
   2511..2702    -  CDS            rop: Rop protein, which maintains plasmids at low copy number; rop
   2719..3099    +  CDS            YPB1_ECOLX: Protein predicted: Swiss-Prot protein existence level 4. From Escherichia coli.
   3161..3225    -  CDS            TcR (fragment): tetracycline efflux protein; tet; confers resistance to tetracycline
   3240..3261    -  protein_bind   CAP binding site: CAP binding activates transcription in the presence of cAMP. E. coli catabolite activator protein
   3274..4356    -  CDS            lacI: lac repressor; lacI; The lac repressor binds to the lac operator to inhibit transcription in E. coli. This inhibition can be relieved by adding lactose or isopropyl-β-D-thiogalactopyranoside (IPTG).
   4357..4434    -  promoter       lacI promoter: lacI
   4442..4721    -  CDS            TcR (fragment): tetracycline efflux protein; tet; confers resistance to tetracycline
   4747..4765    +  promoter       T7 promoter: promoter for bacteriophage T7 RNA polymerase
   4766..4790    +  protein_bind   lac operator: The lac repressor binds to the lac operator to inhibit transcription in E. coli. This inhibition can be relieved by adding lactose or isopropyl-β-D-thiogalactopyranoside (IPTG). lac repressor encoded by lacI
   4805..4827    +  RBS            RBS: efficient ribosome binding site from bacteriophage T7 gene 10 (Olins and Rangwala, 1989)
   4835..7057    +  CDS            feoB: FEOB_ECOLI - Experimental evidence at protein level: Swiss-Prot protein existence level 1. Transporter of a GTP-driven Fe(2+) uptake system, probably couples GTP-binding to channel opening and Fe(2+) uptake (PubMed:12446835, PubMed:19629046). A guanine nucleotide-binding protein (G proteins) in which the guanine nucleotide binding site alternates between an active, GTP-bound state and an inactive, GDP- bound state. This protein has fast intrinsic GDP release, mediated by the G5 loop (about residues 149-158). Presumably GTP hydrolysis leads to conformational changes and channel closing (PubMed:
   7175..7198    +  CDS            9xHis (fragment): 9xHis affinity tag
   7224..7267    +  CDS            SET1 (fragment): solubility-enhancement tag derived from T7 phage gene 10B
   7275..7322    +  terminator     T7 terminator: transcription terminator for bacteriophage T7 RNA polymerase
>Addgene plasmid #216755 | pET41-FeoB-C429S | addgene full sequence | sequence record 434494 | Addgene NGS Result
TGGCGAATGGG
[124 nt withheld, positions 12-135]
C
[91 nt withheld, positions 137-227]
A
[49 nt withheld, positions 229-277]
CCTTTGACGTTGGAGTCCACGTTCTTT
[37 nt withheld, positions 305-341]
ACCCTATCTCGGTCTATTCTTTTGATTTATAAGGGATTTTGCCGATTTCGGCCTATTGGTTAAAAAATGA
GCTGATTTAACAAAAATTTAACGCGAATTTTAACAAAATATTAACGCTTACAATTTAGGTGGCACTTTTC
GGGGAAATGTGCGCGGAACCCCTATTTGTTTATTTTTCTAAATACATTCAAATATGTATCCGCTCATGAA
TTAATTCTTAGAAAAACTCATCGAGCATCAAATGAAACTGCAATTTATTCATATCAGGATTATCAATACC
ATATTTTTGAAAAAGCCGTTTCTGTAATGAAGGAGAAAACTCACCGAGGCAGTTCCATAGGATGGCAAGA
TCCTGGTATCGGTCTGCGATTCCGACTCGTCCAACATCAATACAACCTATTAATTTCCCCTCGTCAAAAA
TAAGGTTATCAAGTGAGAAATCACCATGAGTGACGACTGAATCCGGTGAGAATGGCAAAAGTTTATGCAT
TTCTTTCCAGACTTGTTCAACAGGCCAGCCATTACGCTCGTCATCAAAATCACTCGCATCAACCAAACCG
TTATTCATTCGTGATTGCGCCTGAGCGAGACGAAATACGCGATCGCTGTTAAAAGGACAATTACAAACAG
GAATCGAATGCAACCGGCGCAGGAACACTGCCAGCGCATCAACAATATTTTCACCTGAATCAGGATATTC
TTCTAATACCTGGAATGCTGTTTTCCCGGGGATCGCAGTGGTGAGTAACCATGCATCATCAGGAGTACGG
ATAAAATGCTTGATGGTCGGAAGAGGCATAAATTCCGTCAGCCAGTTTAGTCTGACCATCTCATCTGTAA
CATCATTGGCAACGCTACCTTTGCCATGTTTCAGAAACAACTCTGGCGCATCGGGCTTCCCATACAATCG
ATAGATTGTCGCACCTGATTGCCCGACATTATCGCGAGCCCATTTATACCCATATAAATCAGCATCCATG
TTGGAATTTAATCGCGGCCTAGAGCAAGACGTTTCCCGTTGAATATGGCTCATAACACCCCTTGTATTAC
TGTTTATGTAAGCAGACAGTTTTATTGTTCATGACCAAAATCCCTTAACGTGAGTTTTCGTTCCACTGAG
CGTCAGACCCCGTAGAAAAGATCAAAGGATCTTCTTGAGATCCTTTTTTTCTGCGCGTAATCTGCTGCTT
GCAAACAAAAAAACCACCGCTACCAGCGGTGGTTTGTTTGCCGGATCAAGAGCTACCAACTCTTTTTCCG
AAGGTAACTGGCTTCAGCAGAGCGCAGATACCAAATACTGTCCTTCTAGTGTAGCCGTAGTTAGGCCACC
ACTTCAAGAACTCTGTAGCACCGCCTACATACCTCGCTCTGCTAATCCTGTTACCAGTGGCTGCTGCCAG
TGGCGATAAGTCGTGTCTTACCGGGTTGGACTCAAGACGATAGTTACCGGATAAGGCGCAGCGGTCGGGC
TGAACGGGGGGTTCGTGCACACAGCCCAGCTTGGAGCGAACGACCTACACCGAACTGAGATACCTACAGC
GTGAGCTATGAGAAAGCGCCACGCTTCCCGAAGGGAGAAAGGCGGACAGGTATCCGGTAAGCGGCAGGGT
CGGAACAGGAGAGCGCACGAGGGAGCTTCCAGGGGGAAACGCCTGGTATCTTTATAGTCCTGTCGGGTTT
CGCCACCTCTGACTTGAGCGTCGATTTTTGTGATGCTCGTCAGGGGGGCGGAGCCTATGGAAAAACGCCA
GCAACGCGGCCTTTTTACGGTTCCTGGCCTTTTGCTGGCCTTTTGCTCACATGTTCTTTCCTGCGTTATC
CCCTGATTCTGTGGATAACCGTATTACCGCCTTTGAGTGAGCTGATACCGCTCGCCGCAGCCGAACGACC
GAGCGCAGCGAGTCAGTGAGCGAGGAAGCGGAAGAGCGCCTGATGCGGTATTTTCTCCTTACGCATCTGT
GCGGTATTTCACACCGCAATGGTGCACTCTCAGTACAATCTGCTCTGATGCCGCATAGTTAAGCCAGTAT
ACACTCCGCTATCGCTACGTGACTGGGTCATGGCTGCGCCCCGACACCCGCCAACACCCGCTGACGCGCC
CTGACGGGCTTGTCTGCTCCCGGCATCCGCTTACAGACAAGCTGTGACCGTCTCCGGGAGCTGCATGTGT
CAGAGGTTTTCACCGTCATCACCGAAACGCGCGAGGCAGCTGCGGTAAAGCTCATCAGCGTGGTCGTGAA
GCGATTCACAGATGTCTGCCTGTTCATCCGCGTCCAGCTCGTTGAGTTTCTCCAGAAGCGTTAATGTCTG
GCTTCTGATAAAGCGGGCCATGTTAAGGGCGGTTTTTTCCTGTTTGGTCACTGATGCCTCCGTGTAAGGG
GGATTTCTGTTCATGGGGGTAATGATACCGATGAAACGAGAGAGGATGCTCACGATACGGGTTACTGATG
ATGAACATGCCCGGTTACTGGAACGTTGTGAGGGTAAACAACTGGCGGTATGGATGCGGCGGGACCAGAG
AAAAATCACTCAGGGTCAATGCCAGCGCTTCGTTAATACAGATGTAGGTGTTCCACAGGGTAGCCAGCAG
CATCCTGCGATGCAGATCCGGAACATAATGGTGCAGGGCGCTGACTTCCGCGTTTCCAGACTTTACGAAA
CACGGAAACCGAAGACCATTCATGTTGTTGCTCAGGTCGCAGACGTTTTGCAGCAGCAGTCGCTTCACGT
TCGCTCGCGTATCGGTGATTCATTCTGCTAACCAGTAAGGCAACCCCGCCAGCCTAGCCGGGTCCTCAAC
GACAGGAGCACGATCATGCTAGTCATGCCCCGCGCCCACCGGAAGGAGCTGACTGGGTTGAAGGCTCTCA
AGGGCATCGGTCGAGATCCCGGTGCCTAATGAGTGAGCTAACTTACATTAATTGCGTTGCGCTCACTGCC
CGCTTTCCAGTCGGGAAACCTGTCGTGCCAGCTGCATTAATGAATCGGCCAACGCGCGGGGAGAGGCGGT
TTGCGTATTGGGCGCCAGGGTGGTTTTTCTTTTCACCAGTGAGACGGGCAACAGCTGATTGCCCTTCACC
GCCTGGCCCTGAGAGAGTTGCAGCAAGCGGTCCACGCTGGTTTGCCCCAGCAGGCGAAAATCCTGTTTGA
TGGTGGTTAACGGCGGGATATAACATGAGCTGTCTTCGGTATCGTCGTATCCCACTACCGAGATGTCCGC
ACCAACGCGCAGCCCGGACTCGGTAATGGCGCGCATTGCGCCCAGCGCCATCTGATCGTTGGCAACCAGC
ATCGCAGTGGGAACGATGCCCTCATTCAGCATTTGCATGGTTTGTTGAAAACCGGACATGGCACTCCAGT
CGCCTTCCCGTTCCGCTATCGGCTGAATTTGATTGCGAGTGAGATATTTATGCCAGCCAGCCAGACGCAG
ACGCGCCGAGACAGAACTTAATGGGCCCGCTAACAGCGCGATTTGCTGGTGACCCAATGCGACCAGATGC
TCCACGCCCAGTCGCGTACCGTCTTCATGGGAGAAAATAATACTGTTGATGGGTGTCTGGTCAGAGACAT
CAAGAAATAACGCCGGAACATTAGTGCAGGCAGCTTCCACAGCAATGGCATCCTGGTCATCCAGCGGATA
GTTAATGATCAGCCCACTGACGCGTTGCGCGAGAAGATTGTGCACCGCCGCTTTACAGGCTTCGACGCCG
CTTCGTTCTACCATCGACACCACCACGCTGGCACCCAGTTGATCGGCGCGAGATTTAATCGCCGCGACAA
TTTGCGACGGCGCGTGCAGGGCCAGACTGGAGGTGGCAACGCCAATCAGCAACGACTGTTTGCCCGCCAG
TTGTTGTGCCACGCGGTTGGGAATGTAATTCAGCTCCGCCATCGCCGCTTCCACTTTTTCCCGCGTTTTC
GCAGAAACGTGGCTGGCCTGGTTCACCACGCGGGAAACGGTCTGATAAGAGACACCGGCATACTCTGCGA
CATCGTATAACGTTACTGGTTTCACATTCACCACCCTGAATTGACTCTCTTCCGGGCGCTATCATGCCAT
ACCGCGAAAGGTTTTGCGCCATTCGATGGTGTCCGGGATCTCGACGCTCTCCCTTATGCGACTCCTGCAT
TAGGAAGCAGCCCAGTAGTAGGTTGAGGCCGTTGAGCACCGCCGCCGCAAGGAATGGTGCATGCAAGGAG
ATGGCGCCCAACAGTCCCCCGGCCACGGGGCCTGCCACCATACCCACGCCGAAACAAGCGCTCATGAGCC
CGAAGTGGCGAGCCCGATCTTCCCCATCGGTGATGTCGGCGATATAGGCGCCAGCAACCGCACCTGTGGC
GCCGGTGATGCCGGCCACGATGCGTCCGGCGTAGAGGATCGAGATCGATCTCGATCCCGCGAAATTAATA
CGACTCACTATAGGGGAATTGTGAGCGGATAACAATTCCCCTCTAGAAATAATTTTGTTTAACTTTAAGA
AGGAGATATACATATGACCGCATTGACCCTCGGCCTGATCGGCAATCCCAACTCCGGCAAGACCACCCTG
TTCAACCAGCTCACCGGCTCGCGCCAGCGGGTCGGCAACTGGGCCGGCGTCACCGTGGAGCGCAAGGAGG
GTGCGTTCCATACCGTCCGTCACGCGGTGCGCCTGGTCGACCTGCCCGGCACCTATTCGTTGACCAGCGT
TTCCGCCCAAGCCTCGCTGGACGAGCAGATCGCCTGCCGCTACATCGCCAGCGGCGAAGTGGACGTGCTG
GTCAACGTGGTGGATGCGGCGAACCTGGAGCGCAACCTGTACCTCACGGTGCAACTGCGGGAGATGGGCA
TCCCCTGCATCGTCGCGCTGAACATGCTCGACATCGCCCGTAGCCAGCGCATCCGCATCGATATCGACGG
TCTGGCGCGGCGTCTCGGCTGCCAGGTGGTGCCGCTGGTATCCACCCGCGCCGATGGCATCGACGAACTG
AAGGCGGCCATCGACTCCCTACAGCTCCCGCAGGCGGCGCTGGCGGTGGATTACCCACCGGCCATCCAGG
CGCAGGTCGGCTACCTTCTGGAAACGCGCGCTCCGGCGGCCTCGGCCATCGAGCCGCGCTGGCTGGCGTT
GCAGGCGCTGGAAGGCGACATCTTCAACGGCCCGGCGCTGGGCTTGCCGCCCGCCACCCTGGAACAGGCG
CGCCGGGGCTGCGGCGAGGAGCCCGAGCTGGCGATCGTCGATGCGCGCTACCGGCTGATCGGCGAGATCT
GTGCGGCGGTCTGCGACCACCAGCAGGCTCAGCCGCACCGGCTGACCCAATGGCTCGACCGGGTCGTCCT
GAATCGCTGGCTGGGTCTGCCGATCTTCCTGCTGGTGATGTACCTGATGTTCTTCTTCGCCATCAACATC
GGCGGGGCGCTACAGCCGATCTTCGACAAGGGCTCGTCGGCGATCTCCATCGACGGCATCCAGTGGCTGG
GTATCCGCTTCGGCCTGCCCGATTGGCTCACGGTGTTCCTCGCCCAGGGCATCGGTGGCGGGGTCAACAC
GGTGTTGCCGCTGGTGCCGCAGATCGGCTTGATGTACCTGTTCCTCTCGCTGCTCGAGGATTCCGGCTAC
ATGGCACGCGCGGCCTTCGTCATGGACCGCCTGATGCAGGCGCTGGGCCTGCCGGGCAAGTCGTTCGTGC
CGCTGATCGTCGGTTTCGGCTGCAACGTACCGTCGATCATGGGCGCGCGGACCCTGGACGCGCAGCGCGA
GCGGCTGATTACCATCATGATGGCGCCGTTCATGTCCAGCGGCGCGCGCCTGGCGATCTTCGCCGTGTTC
GCCGGGGCCTTCTTCGGCCAGGGCGGCGCGCTGGTGATCTTCTCCCTGTACCTGCTCGGCATCGTCGTGG
CGATCCTCACCGGGCTGTTGCTCAAGCACACCTTGATGCGCGGCGAGGCCTCGCCGTTCGTCATGGAACT
GCCGCTGTACCATGTGCCACACCTTAAGAGCCTGCTGCTGCAGACCTGGTCGCGCCTGCGCGGCTTCGTG
GTGCGGGCCGGCAAGGTGATCATCCTGGTCAGCCTGGTGATCGGCGGCCTGAACAGCATCACCCTCGACG
GCAAGCCGGTGCAGGGCGACATCGGCCATTCCGCGCTGGCCAGCGTCAGCCAGCGTCTCACTCCGCTGCT
GGCGCCGCTCGGGGTGCAGCCGGACAACTGGCAGGCCACCGTCGGCCTGGTCACCGGGGCGATGGCCAAG
GAAGTGGTGGTCGGCACCCTGAACACCCTCTACACCGCCGAGCAGATCCAGGGCGAGGCCTTCGACTACG
AAGGCTACGACCTGCCCGGGCAACTGCGCGAGGCCCTGGTCGAGACCTGGGACGGCCTGGTCGATACCTT
CAGCCTCAGCGTGCTGGCCAACCCGGTGGAGGCGAGCATGGCCGACGGCGACATGGAGACCGGCTCGATG
GGCACCATGGCGAGCAAGTTCGGCAGCCCCATCGCGGCCTACAGCTATCTGGTCTTCGTCCTGCTCTACG
TGCCCTGCGTGACCGCCATGGGCGCGATCGCCCGGGAAAGCAGCAAGGGCTGGATGGCTTTCTCGGTGCT
CTGGGGGCTGAACGTCGCCTACTCGCTGGCGACCCTCTGCTACCAGGTCGCCACCTTCGCCGCGCACCCC
GAGCGTAGCGTCCTGACCATCGCCGTGGTGCTGCTCTTCAACCTGATCCTGATGACCTGCCTGCGTCTGT
TCGGCCGTGAGCAGGTACTGCAACTGCCAGGCCGAATGGCCGATGCCCCGAGCGGGCAGGGAGGATGTCA
CCTGGTGCCACGCGGTAGTGGGAAGCTTGCGGCCGCACTCGAGCACCACCACCACCACCACCACCACTAA
TTGATTAATACCTAGGCTGCTAAACAAAGCCCGAAAGGAAGCTGAGTTGGCTGCTGCCACCGCTGAGCAA
TAACTAGCATAACCCCTTGGGGCCTCTAAACGGGTCTTGAGGGGTTTTTTGCTGAAAGGAGGAACTATAT
CCGGAT
